Addgene plasmid #195768: pENTR223-BBLF1
Purpose: Gateway Entry Clone of Epstein-Barr virus BBLF1
Depositing lab: Eric Johannsen. Depositing organization: Brigham and Women's Hospital. Publication: Epstein-Barr virus and virus human protein interaction maps. Calderwood MA, Venkatesan K, Xing L, Chase MR, Vazquez A, Holthaus AM, Ewence AE, Li N, Hirozane-Kishikawa T, Hill DE, Vidal M, Kieff E, Johannsen E. Proc Natl Acad Sci U S A. 2007 May 1;104(18):7606-11. doi: 10.1073/pnas.0702332104. Epub 2007 Apr 19. PubMed 17446270.
Backbone
  Vector backbone: pENTR223.1
  Backbone manufacturer: Invitrogen
  Backbone size w/o insert (bp): 2875
  Vector type: Gateway Entry Vector
Growth in bacteria
  Bacterial resistance: Spectinomycin, 50 μg/mL
  Growth temperature: 37°C
  Growth strain: DH5alpha
  Copy number: High Copy
Gene/Insert
  Gene/Insert name: BBLF1
  Species: Epstein-Barr virus
  Entrez Gene: BBLF1 (a.k.a. HHV4_BBLF1)
  Cloning method: Gateway Cloning
Terms and licenses: Academic/Nonprofit Terms; Industry Terms: Not Available to Industry
How to cite: pENTR223-BBLF1 was a gift from Eric Johannsen (Addgene plasmid # 195768 ; http://n2t.net/addgene:195768 ; RRID:Addgene_195768)
