[The description below was written by a language model from this plasmid's Addgene catalogue record and pLannotate feature annotations shown in this document.]
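Description:
pENTR223-BBLF1 is a Gateway entry clone built on the pENTR223.1 backbone and carrying the BBLF1 open reading frame of Epstein-Barr virus. It is a small bacterial plasmid: the sequenced record is about 3.0 kb. It is maintained at high copy number in E. coli through a ColE1/pUC-type origin of replication and selected with spectinomycin by means of the aadA (SmR) aminoglycoside adenylyltransferase gene. A fragment of a class 1 integron Pc promoter and a short remnant of a gentamicin acetyltransferase gene lie just upstream of SmR. Other short annotated fragments (lacI, lacZα) appear to be backbone remnants without a functional role.

The insert is a short coding sequence of roughly 225 bp that matches the B95-8 strain cytoplasmic envelopment protein 3. This tegument protein is annotated as contributing to cytoplasmic envelopment of capsids during assembly and egress, and to the fusion step of viral entry. The ORF is flanked by two attL recombination sites, annotated by the software as attL3 and attL2. These sites allow it to be transferred by an LR Clonase reaction into any compatible destination vector. The rrnB T1 and T2 terminators sit upstream of the cassette, insulating it from read-through transcription. A T7 promoter lies beyond the downstream attL site and points back towards the insert. The entry clone has no promoter intended to express the viral protein, and no epitope tags or reporters are annotated. It therefore serves as a shuttle source for making expression, tagging or two-hybrid constructs. This fits its origin in a collection of Epstein-Barr virus ORFs assembled for mapping virus–virus and virus–human protein interactions.
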