Features (pLannotate 1.2.2; 12 found; start..end, strand, type, name):
    121..213     +  CDS            lacI (fragment): lac repressor; lacI; The lac repressor binds to the lac operator to inhibit transcription in E. coli. This inhibition can be relieved by adding lactose or isopropyl-β-D-thiogalactopyranoside (IPTG).
    268..295     -  terminator     rrnB T2 terminator: transcription terminator T2 from the E. coli rrnB gene
    427..470     +  terminator     rrnB T1 terminator: Escherichia coli rrnB; transcription terminator T1 from the E. coli rrnB gene
    517..553     -  CDS            lacZα (fragment): LacZα fragment of β-galactosidase; lacZ fragment
    570..665     +  protein_bind   attL3: mutant version of attL; recombination site for the Gateway® LR reaction LR Clonase™
    668..892     +  CDS            CEP3_EBVB9: Experimental evidence at protein level: Swiss-Prot protein existence level 1. Plays an important role in the cytoplasmic envelopment of tegument proteins and capsids during the assembly and egress processes. Participates also in viral entry at the fusion step probably by regulating the core fusion machinery. From Epstein-Barr virus (strain B95-8) (HHV-4) (Human herpesvirus 4).
    891..990     -  protein_bind   attL2: mutant version of attL; recombination site for the Gateway® LR reaction LR Clonase™
   1008..1026    -  promoter       T7 promoter: promoter for bacteriophage T7 RNA polymerase
   1216..1239    +  promoter       Pc promoter (fragment): intI1 (promoter lies within the coding sequence); class 1 integron promoter
   1415..1471    +  CDS            GmR (fragment): gentamycin acetyltransferase; aacC1; confers resistance to gentamycin
   1478..2269    +  CDS            SmR: aminoglycoside adenylyltransferase (Murphy, 1985); aadA; confers resistance to spectinomycin and streptomycin
   2362..2950    +  rep_origin     ori: high-copy-number ColE1/pMB1/pBR322/pUC origin of replication
>Addgene plasmid #195768 | pENTR223-BBLF1 | addgene full sequence | sequence record 385359 | Addgene NGS Result
CTTTCCTGCGTTATCCCCTGATTCTGTGGATAACCGTATTACCGCCTTTGAGTGAGCTGATACCGCTCGC
CGCAGCCGAACGACCGAGCGCAGCGAGTCAGTGAGCGAGGAAGCGGAAGAGCGCCCAATACGCAAACCGC
CTCTCCCCGCGCGTTGGCCGATTCATTAATGCAGCTGGCACGACAGGTTTCCCGACTGGAAAGCGGGCAG
TGAGCGCAACGCAATTAATACGCGTACCGCTAGCCAGGAAGAGTTTGTAGAAACGCAAAAAGGCCATCCG
TCAGGATGGCCTTCTGCTTAGTTTGATGCCTGGCAGTTTATGGCGGGCGTCCTGCCCGCCACCCTCCGGG
CCGTTGCTTCACAACGTTCAAATCCGCTCCCGGCGGATTTGTCCTACTCAGGAGAGCGTTCACCGACAAA
CAACAGATAAAACGAAAGGCCCAGTCTTCCGACTGAGCCTTTCGTTTTATTTGATGCCTGGCAGTTCCCT
ACTCTCGCGTTAACGCTAGCATGGATGTTTTCCCAGTCACGACGTTGTAAAACGACGGCCAGTCTTAAGC
TCGGGCCCCAAATAATGATTTTATTTTGACTGATAGTGACCTGTTCGTTGCAACAAATTGATGAGCAATG
CTTTTTTATAATGCCAACTTTGTACAAAAAAGTTGGCATGGGTGCCCTCTGGTCTCTTTGCCGACGACGA
GTCAACTCCATAGGCGACGTGGACGGGGGAATAATCAACCTGTATAATGACTATGAGGAGTTTAACCTGG
AGACTACTAAGCTAATAGCGGCCGAAGAAGGGAGGGCCTGCGGGGAAACCAACGAGGGGCTCGAATATGA
TGAGGACTCTGAAAATGATGAATTGCTGTTTTTGCCAAATAAAAAACCAAACCCAACTTTCTTGTACAAA
GTTGGCATTATAAGAAAGCATTGCTTATCAATTTGTTGCAACGAACAGGTCACTATCAGTCAAAATAAAA
TCATTATTTGCCATCCAGCTGATATCCCCTATAGTGAGTCGTATTACATGGTCATAGCTGTTTCCTGGCA
GCTCTGGCCCGTGTCTCAAAATCTCTGATGTTACATTGCACAAGATAAAAATATATCATCATGCCTCCTC
TAGACCAGCCAGGACAGAAATGCCTCGACTTCGCTGCTACCCAAGGTTGCCGGGTGACGCACACCGTGGA
AACGGATGAAGGCACGAACCCAGTGGACATAAGCCTGTTCGGTTCGTAAGCTGTAATGCAAGTAGCGTAT
GCGCTCACGCAACTGGTCCAGAACCTTGACCGAACGCAGCGGTGGTAACGGCGCAGTGGCGGTTTTCATG
GCTTGTTATGACTGTTTTTTTGGGGTACAGTCTATGCCTCGGGCATCCAAGCAGCAAGCGCGTTACGCCG
TGGGTCGATGTTTGATGTTATGGAGCAGCAACGATGTTACGCAGCAGGGCAGTCGCCCTAAAACAAAGTT
AAACATTATGAGGGAAGCGGTGATCGCCGAAGTATCGACTCAACTATCAGAGGTAGTTGGCGTCATCGAG
CGCCATCTCGAACCGACGTTGCTGGCCGTACATTTGTACGGCTCCGCAGTGGATGGCGGCCTGAAGCCAC
ACAGTGATATTGATTTGCTGGTTACGGTGACCGTAAGGCTTGATGAAACAACGCGGCGAGCTTTGATCAA
CGACCTTTTGGAAACTTCGGCTTCCCCTGGAGAGAGCGAGATTCTCCGCGCTGTAGAAGTCACCATTGTT
GTGCACGACGACATCATTCCGTGGCGTTATCCAGCTAAGCGCGAACTGCAATTTGGAGAATGGCAGCGCA
ATGACATTCTTGCAGGTATCTTCGAGCCAGCCACGATCGACATTGATCTGGCTATCTTGCTGACAAAAGC
AAGAGAACATAGCGTTGCCTTGGTAGGTCCAGCGGCGGAGGAACTCTTTGATCCGGTTCCTGAACAGGAT
CTATTTGAGGCGCTAAATGAAACCTTAACGCTATGGAACTCGCCGCCCGACTGGGCTGGCGATGAGCGAA
ATGTAGTGCTTACGTTGTCCCGCATTTGGTACAGCGCAGTAACCGGCAAAATCGCGCCGAAGGATGTCGC
TGCCGACTGGGCAATGGAGCGCCTGCCGGCCCAGTATCAGCCCGTCATACTTGAAGCTAGACAGGCTTAT
CTTGGACAAGAAGAAGATCGCTTGGCCTCGCGCGCAGATCAGTTGGAAGAATTTGTCCACTACGTGAAAG
GCGAGATCACCAAGGTAGTCGGCAAATAACCCTCGAGCCACCCATGACCAAAATCCCTTAACGTGAGTTA
CGCGTCGTTCCACTGAGCGTCAGACCCCGTAGAAAAGATCAAAGGATCTTCTTGAGATCCTTTTTTTCTG
CGCGTAATCTGCTGCTTGCAAACAAAAAAACCACCGCTACCAGCGGTGGTTTGTTTGCCGGATCAAGAGC
TACCAACTCTTTTTCCGAAGGTAACTGGCTTCAGCAGAGCGCAGATACCAAATACTGTTCTTCTAGTGTA
GCCGTAGTTAGGCCACCACTTCAAGAACTCTGTAGCACCGCCTACATACCTCGCTCTGCTAATCCTGTTA
CCAGTGGCTGCTGCCAGTGGCGATAAGTCGTGTCTTACCGGGTTGGACTCAAGACGATAGTTACCGGATA
AGGCGCAGCGGTCGGGCTGAACGGGGGGTTCGTGCACACAGCCCAGCTTGGAGCGAACGACCTACACCGA
ACTGAGATACCTACAGCGTGAGCTATGAGAAAGCGCCACGCTTCCCGAAGGGAGAAAGGCGGACAGGTAT
CCGGTAAGCGGCAGGGTCGGAACAGGAGAGCGCACGAGGGAGCTTCCAGGGGGAAACGCCTGGTATCTTT
ATAGTCCTGTCGGGTTTCGCCACCTCTGACTTGAGCGTCGATTTTTGTGATGCTCGTCAGGGGGGCGGAG
CCTATGGAAAAACGCCAGCAACGCGGCCTTTTTACGGTTCCTGGCCTTTTGCTGGCCTTTTGCTCACATG
TT
